>Addgene plasmid #171716 | pRpHLuorin2-N1 | addgene full sequence | sequence record 355805 | Addgene NGS Result
TGCGTTATCCCCTGATTCTGTGGATAACCGTATTACCGCCATGCATTAGTTATTAATAGTAATCAATTAC
GGGGTCATTAGTTCATAGCCCATATATGGAGTTCCGCGTTACATAACTTACGGTAAATGGCCCGCCTGGC
TGACCGCCCAACGACCCCCGCCCATTGACGTCAATAATGACGTATGTTCCCATAGTAACGCCAATAGGGA
CTTTCCATTGACGTCAATGGGTGGAGTATTTACGGTAAACTGCCCACTTGGCAGTACATCAAGTGTATCA
TATGCCAAGTACGCCCCCTATTGACGTCAATGACGGTAAATGGCCCGCCTGGCATTATGCCCAGTACATG
ACCTTATGGGACTTTCCTACTTGGCAGTACATCTACGTATTAGTCATCGCTATTACCATGGTGATGCGGT
TTTGGCAGTACATCAATGGGCGTGGATAGCGGTTTGACTCACGGGGATTTCCAAGTCTCCACCCCATTGA
CGTCAATGGGAGTTTGTTTTGGCACCAAAATCAACGGGACTTTCCAAAATGTCGTAACAACTCCGCCCCA
TTGACGCAAATGGGCGGTAGGCGTGTACGGTGGGAGGTCTATATAAGCAGAGCTGGTTTAGTGAACCGTC
AGATCCGCTAGCGCTACCGGACTCAGATCTCGAGCTCAAGCTTCGAATTCTGCAGTCGACGGTACCGCGG
GCCCGGGATCCACCGGTCGCCACCATGAGCAAGGGCGAGGAGCTGTTCACCGGCGTGGTGCCCATCCTGG
TGGAGCTGGACGGCGACGTGAACGGCCACAAGTTCAGCGTGAGCGGCGAGGGCGAGGGCGACGCCACCTA
CGGCAAGCTGACCCTGAAGTTCATCTGCACCACCGGCAAGCTGCCCGTGCCCTGGCCCACCCTGGTGACC
ACCCTGAGCTACGGCGTGCAGTGCTTCAGCCGCTACCCCGACCACATGAAGCAGCACGACTTCTTCAAGA
GCGCCATGCCCGAGGGCTACGTGCAGGAGCGCACCATCTTCTTCAAGGACGACGGCAACTACAAGACCCG
CGCCGAGGTGAAGTTCGAGGGCGACACCCTGGTGAACCGCATCGAGCTGAAGGGCATCGACTTCAAGGAG
GACGGCAACATCCTGGGCCACAAGCTGGAGTACAACTACAACGAGCACCTGGTCTACATCATGGCCGACA
AGCAGAAGAACGGCACCAAGGCCATCTTCCAGGTGCACCACAACATCGAGGACGGCGGCGTGCAGCTGGC
CGACCACTACCAGCAGAACACCCCCATCGGCGACGGCCCCGTGCTGCTGCCCGACAACCACTACCTGCAC
ACCCAGAGCGCCCTGAGCAAGGACCCCAACGAGAAGCGCGACCACATGGTGCTGCTGGAGTTCGTGACCG
CCGCCGGCATCACCCACGGCATGGACGAGCTGTACAAGTAAAGCGGCCGCGACTCTAGATCATAATCAGC
CATACCACATTTGTAGAGGTTTTACTTGCTTTAAAAAACCTCCCACACCTCCCCCTGAACCTGAAACATA
AAATGAATGCAATTGTTGTTGTTAACTTGTTTATTGCAGCTTATAATGGTTACAAATAAAGCAATAGCAT
CACAAATTTCACAAATAAAGCATTTTTTTCACTGCATTCTAGTTGTGGTTTGTCCAAACTCATCAATGTA
TCTTAAGGCGTAAATTGTAAGCGTTAATATTTTGTTAAAATTCGCGTTAAATTTTTGTTAAATCAGCTCA
TTTTTTAACCAATAGGCCGAAATCGGCAAAATCCCTTATAAATCAAAAGAATAGACCGAGATAGGGT
[37 nt withheld, positions 1818-1854]
AAAGAACGTGGACTCCAACGTCAAAGG
[49 nt withheld, positions 1882-1930]
T
[91 nt withheld, positions 1932-2022]
G
[124 nt withheld, positions 2024-2147]
CAGGTGGCACTTTTCGGGGAAATGTGCGCGGAACCCCTATTTGTTTATTTTTCTAAATACATTCAAATAT
GTATCCGCTCATGAGACAATAACCCTGATAAATGCTTCAATAATATTGAAAAAGGAAGAGTCCTGAGGCG
GAAAGAACCAGCTGTGGAATGTGTGTCAGTTAGGGTGTGGAAAGTCCCCAGGCTCCCCAGCAGGCAGAAG
TATGCAAAGCATGCATCTCAATTAGTCAGCAACCAGGTGTGGAAAGTCCCCAGGCTCCCCAGCAGGCAGA
AGTATGCAAAGCATGCATCTCAATTAGTCAGCAACCATAGTCCCGCCCCTAACTCCGCCCATCCCGCCCC
TAACTCCGCCCAGTTCCGCCCATTCTCCGCCCCATGGCTGACTAATTTTTTTTATTTATGCAGAGGCCGA
GGCCGCCTCGGCCTCTGAGCTATTCCAGAAGTAGTGAGGAGGCTTTTTTGGAGGCCTAGGCTTTTGCAAA
GATCGATCAAGAGACAGGATGAGGATCGTTTCGCATGATTGAACAAGATGGATTGCACGCAGGTTCTCCG
GCCGCTTGGGTGGAGAGGCTATTCGGCTATGACTGGGCACAACAGACAATCGGCTGCTCTGATGCCGCCG
TGTTCCGGCTGTCAGCGCAGGGGCGCCCGGTTCTTTTTGTCAAGACCGACCTGTCCGGTGCCCTGAATGA
ACTGCAAGACGAGGCAGCGCGGCTATCGTGGCTGGCCACGACGGGCGTTCCTTGCGCAGCTGTGCTCGAC
GTTGTCACTGAAGCGGGAAGGGACTGGCTGCTATTGGGCGAAGTGCCGGGGCAGGATCTCCTGTCATCTC
ACCTTGCTCCTGCCGAGAAAGTATCCATCATGGCTGATGCAATGCGGCGGCTGCATACGCTTGATCCGGC
TACCTGCCCATTCGACCACCAAGCGAAACATCGCATCGAGCGAGCACGTACTCGGATGGAAGCCGGTCTT
GTCGATCAGGATGATCTGGACGAAGAGCATCAGGGGCTCGCGCCAGCCGAACTGTTCGCCAGGCTCAAGG
CGAGCATGCCCGACGGCGAGGATCTCGTCGTGACCCATGGCGATGCCTGCTTGCCGAATATCATGGTGGA
AAATGGCCGCTTTTCTGGATTCATCGACTGTGGCCGGCTGGGTGTGGCGGACCGCTATCAGGACATAGCG
TTGGCTACCCGTGATATTGCTGAAGAGCTTGGCGGCGAATGGGCTGACCGCTTCCTCGTGCTTTACGGTA
TCGCCGCTCCCGATTCGCAGCGCATCGCCTTCTATCGCCTTCTTGACGAGTTCTTCTGAGCGGGACTCTG
GGGTTCGAAATGACCGACCAAGCGACGCCCAACCTGCCATCACGAGATTTCGATTCCACCGCCGCCTTCT
ATGAAAGGTTGGGCTTCGGAATCGTTTTCCGGGACGCCGGCTGGATGATCCTCCAGCGCGGGGATCTCAT
GCTGGAGTTCTTCGCCCACCCTAGGGGGAGGCTAACTGAAACACGGAAGGAGACAATACCGGAAGGAACC
CGCGCTATGACGGCAATAAAAAGACAGAATAAAACGCACGGTGTTGGGTCGTTTGTTCATAAACGCGGGG
TTCGGTCCCAGGGCTGGCACTCTGTCGATACCCCACCGAGACCCCATTGGGGCCAATACGCCCGCGTTTC
TTCCTTTTCCCCACCCCACCCCCCAAGTTCGGGTGAAGGCCCAGGGCTCGCAGCCAACGTCGGGGCGGCA
GGCCCTGCCATAGCCTCAGGTTACTCATATATACTTTAGATTGATTTAAAACTTCATTTTTAATTTAAAA
GGATCTAGGTGAAGATCCTTTTTGATAATCTCATGACCAAAATCCCTTAACGTGAGTTTTCGTTCCACTG
AGCGTCAGACCCCGTAGAAAAGATCAAAGGATCTTCTTGAGATCCTTTTTTTCTGCGCGTAATCTGCTGC
TTGCAAACAAAAAAACCACCGCTACCAGCGGTGGTTTGTTTGCCGGATCAAGAGCTACCAACTCTTTTTC
CGAAGGTAACTGGCTTCAGCAGAGCGCAGATACCAAATACTGTTCTTCTAGTGTAGCCGTAGTTAGGCCA
CCACTTCAAGAACTCTGTAGCACCGCCTACATACCTCGCTCTGCTAATCCTGTTACCAGTGGCTGCTGCC
AGTGGCGATAAGTCGTGTCTTACCGGGTTGGACTCAAGACGATAGTTACCGGATAAGGCGCAGCGGTCGG
GCTGAACGGGGGGTTCGTGCACACAGCCCAGCTTGGAGCGAACGACCTACACCGAACTGAGATACCTACA
GCGTGAGCTATGAGAAAGCGCCACGCTTCCCGAAGGGAGAAAGGCGGACAGGTATCCGGTAAGCGGCAGG
GTCGGAACAGGAGAGCGCACGAGGGAGCTTCCAGGGGGAAACGCCTGGTATCTTTATAGTCCTGTCGGGT
TTCGCCACCTCTGACTTGAGCGTCGATTTTTGTGATGCTCGTCAGGGGGGCGGAGCCTATGGAAAAACGC
CAGCAACGCGGCCTTTTTACGGTTCCTGGCCTTTTGCTGGCCTTTTGCTCACATGTTCTTTCC
Features (pLannotate 1.2.2; 15 found; start..end, strand, type, name):
      5..39      +  rep_origin     RSF ori (fragment): Plasmids containing the RSF 1030 origin of replication can be propagated in E. coli cells that contain additional plasmids with compatible origins.
    107..410     +  enhancer       CMV enhancer: human cytomegalovirus immediate early enhancer
    411..614     +  promoter       CMV promoter: human cytomegalovirus (CMV) immediate early promoter
    637..717     +  misc_feature   MCS: multiple cloning site
    725..1438    +  CDS            pHluorin2: pHluorin2 is a multistate long stokes shift fluorescent protein published in 2011, derived from Aequorea victoria.
   1458..1541    +  CDS            large T antigen (fragment): large T antigen from SV40 (simian virus 40)
   1564..1685    +  polyA_signal   SV40 poly(A) signal: SV40 polyadenylation signal
   1719..2147    -  rep_origin     f1 ori (sequence partly withheld): f1 bacteriophage origin of replication; arrow indicates direction of (+) strand synthesis
   2174..2278    +  promoter       AmpR promoter: bla
   2280..2637    +  promoter       SV40 promoter: SV40 enhancer and early promoter
   2672..3466    +  CDS            NeoR/KanR: aminoglycoside phosphotransferase from Tn5; aph(3')-II (or nptII); confers resistance to neomycin, kanamycin, and G418 (Geneticin®)
   3487..3639    +  CDS            ble (fragment): BLE_KLEPN - Experimental evidence at protein level: Swiss-Prot protein existence level 1. Binding protein with a strong affinity to the bleomycin family of antibiotics. Binds to CL990; an antimitotic-antibiotic compound. From Klebsiella pneumoniae.
   3698..3745    +  polyA_signal   HSV TK poly(A) signal: herpes simplex virus thymidine kinase polyadenylation signal (Cole and Stacy, 1985)
   3836..3852    -  polyA_signal   bGH poly(A) signal (fragment): bovine growth hormone polyadenylation signal
   4074..4662    +  rep_origin     ori: high-copy-number ColE1/pMB1/pBR322/pUC origin of replication
