[The description below was written by a language model from this plasmid's Addgene catalogue record and pLannotate feature annotations shown in this document.]
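Description:
pRpHLuorin2-N1 is an empty mammalian expression backbone of 4,730 bp derived from Clontech's pEGFP-N1, in which the fluorescent protein coding sequence is ratiometric pHluorin2, a pH-sensitive GFP variant derived from Aequorea victoria. According to the depositor, the pHluorin2 sequence was made by gene synthesis from a previously published sequence. The plasmid carries no gene of interest. It is intended as a recipient vector for building fusions by restriction enzyme cloning.

Expression is driven by the human cytomegalovirus immediate early enhancer and promoter, followed by a multiple cloning site, the pHluorin2 open reading frame and an SV40 polyadenylation signal. Because the cloning site lies upstream of the reporter, a coding sequence inserted in frame there yields a protein with pHluorin2 at its C terminus, as the "N1" naming and stated purpose indicate.

A single NeoR/KanR gene (Tn5 aminoglycoside phosphotransferase) sits behind tandem bacterial (bla) and SV40 early promoters and ends with an HSV TK polyadenylation signal. It provides kanamycin selection in E. coli and G418 selection in mammalian cells. A high-copy ColE1/pUC-type origin supports bacterial propagation, and an f1 origin is also present. The short annotated fragments (RSF ori, large T antigen, ble, bGH poly(A)) are probably partial sequence matches within backbone regions rather than functional elements.

The associated publication concerns fluorescence lifetime imaging of pH along the secretory pathway. This suggests the backbone is used to tag proteins with a pH reporter for measuring the pH of cellular compartments in live mammalian cells.
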