Addgene plasmid #171716: pRpHLuorin2-N1
Purpose: (Empty Backbone) Ratiometric pHLuorin2 backbone (C terminal fusion)
Depositing lab: Geert van den Bogaart. Depositing organization: University of Groningen. Publication: Fluorescence Lifetime Imaging of pH along the Secretory Pathway. Linders PTA, Ioannidis M, Ter Beest M, van den Bogaart G. ACS Chem Biol. 2022 Jan 21;17(1):240-251. doi: 10.1021/acschembio.1c00907. Epub 2022 Jan 10. PubMed 35000377.
Backbone
  Vector backbone: pEGFP-N1
  Backbone manufacturer: Clontech
  Backbone size (bp): 4730
  Vector type: Mammalian Expression
  Selectable markers: Neomycin (select with G418)
Growth in bacteria
  Bacterial resistance: Kanamycin, 50 μg/mL
  Growth temperature: 37°C
  Growth strain: DH5alpha
  Copy number: High Copy
Gene/Insert
  Cloning method: Restriction Enzyme
Terms and licenses: Academic/Nonprofit Terms; Industry Terms: Not Available to Industry
Depositor comments: Ratiometric pHLuorin2 sequence synthesized by Genscript, original sequence from https://www.scirp.org/journal/paperinformation.aspx?paperid=5043
How to cite: pRpHLuorin2-N1 was a gift from Geert van den Bogaart (Addgene plasmid # 171716 ; http://n2t.net/addgene:171716 ; RRID:Addgene_171716)
